Addgene plasmid #123915: MTK234_040
Purpose: Encodes the spCas9 mAzamiGreen gRNA expression cassette as a type 234 part to be used in the MTK system
Depositing lab: Hana El-Samad. Depositing organization: University of California, San Francisco (UCSF). Publication: A Toolkit for Rapid Modular Construction of Biological Circuits in Mammalian Cells. Fonseca JP, Bonny AR, Kumar GR, Ng AH, Town J, Wu QC, Aslankoohi E, Chen SY, Dods G, Harrigan P, Osimiri LC, Kistler AL, El-Samad H. ACS Synth Biol. 2019 Nov 15;8(11):2593-2606. doi: 10.1021/acssynbio.9b00322. Epub 2019 Nov 5. PubMed 31686495.
Backbone
  Vector backbone: MTK0_027
  Vector type: Mammalian Expression
Growth in bacteria
  Bacterial resistance: Chloramphenicol, 25 μg/mL
  Growth temperature: 37°C
  Growth strain: DH5alpha
  Copy number: Unknown
Gene/Insert
  Gene/Insert name: mAzamiGreen sgRNA
  Cloning method: Restriction Enzyme; 5′ cloning site unknown (unknown if destroyed); 3′ cloning site unknown (unknown if destroyed)
Terms and licenses: Academic/Nonprofit Terms; Industry Terms: Not Available to Industry
Depositor comments: Type 234 parts are coupled promoter-coding sequence-terminator such as guide RNA cassettes, GFP dropouts in the MTK Please visit https://www.biorxiv.org/content/10.1101/506188v2 for BioRxiv preprint
How to cite: MTK234_040 was a gift from Hana El-Samad (Addgene plasmid # 123915 ; http://n2t.net/addgene:123915 ; RRID:Addgene_123915)
