[The description below was written by a language model from this plasmid's Addgene catalogue record and pLannotate feature annotations shown in this document.]
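Description:
MTK234_040 is a small part plasmid (about 2.1 kb) from the Mammalian Toolkit (MTK), a modular cloning system for building genetic circuits in mammalian cells. It is built on the MTK0_027 part-entry backbone and is catalogued as a mammalian expression vector, although on its own it functions mainly as a bacterial storage plasmid for a reusable part. Propagation in E. coli relies on a high-copy ColE1/pUC-type origin of replication. Selection is by chloramphenicol, conferred by the cat (chloramphenicol acetyltransferase) gene driven by its native promoter. A lambda t0 terminator lies just downstream of the cat gene, between it and the insert region.

The payload is a guide RNA expression cassette for Streptococcus pyogenes Cas9, with a guide directed against the mAzamiGreen fluorescent protein gene. In MTK nomenclature it is a "type 234" part, meaning that a promoter, a coding or transcribed sequence and a terminator are supplied together as one coupled unit instead of as three separate parts. This format is used for guide RNA cassettes and GFP dropout cassettes. The feature table detects the tracrRNA-derived scaffold portion of the sgRNA, but it does not annotate the promoter driving guide transcription, and the catalogue fields do not state it either. A single loxP site is annotated in the unlabelled region upstream of the scaffold; the record does not explain its role. The cloning sites are also unrecorded. The part is intended to be assembled with other MTK parts into transcription units and multi-gene vectors, for example to target mAzamiGreen reporters with Cas9 in mammalian cells.
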