Features (pLannotate 1.2.2; 6 found; start..end, strand, type, name):
     34..622     +  rep_origin     ori: high-copy-number ColE1/pMB1/pBR322/pUC origin of replication
    931..964     +  protein_bind   loxP: Cre-mediated recombination occurs in the 8-bp core sequence (GCATACAT). Cre recombinase
   1090..1157    +  misc_RNA       tracrRNA (fragment): trans-activating CRISPR RNA for the Streptococcus pyogenes CRISPR/Cas9 system
   1182..1216    -  terminator     lambda t0 terminator: minimal transcription terminator from phage lambda (Scholtissek and Grosse, 1987)
   1290..1946    -  CDS            cat: CAT_ECOLX - Experimental evidence at protein level: Swiss-Prot protein existence level 1. This enzyme is an effector of chloramphenicol resistance in bacteria. From Escherichia coli. This protein is used as a marker in many commonly used cloning vectors, such as pACYC184.
   1947..2044    -  promoter       cat promoter: promoter of the E. coli cat gene encoding chloramphenicol acetyltransferase
>Addgene plasmid #123915 | MTK234_040 | addgene full sequence | sequence record 250060 | Addgene NGS Result
GTCAGACCCCGTAGAAAAGATCAAAGGATCTTCTTGAGATCCTTTTTTTCTGCGCGTAATCTGCTGCTTG
CAAACAAAAAAACCACCGCTACCAGCGGTGGTTTGTTTGCCGGATCAAGAGCTACCAACTCTTTTTCCGA
AGGTAACTGGCTTCAGCAGAGCGCAGATACCAAATACTGTTCTTCTAGTGTAGCCGTAGTTAGGCCACCA
CTTCAAGAACTCTGTAGCACCGCCTACATACCTCGCTCTGCTAATCCTGTTACCAGTGGCTGCTGCCAGT
GGCGATAAGTCGTGTCTTACCGGGTTGGACTCAAGACGATAGTTACCGGATAAGGCGCAGCGGTCGGGCT
GAACGGGGGGTTCGTGCACACAGCCCAGCTTGGAGCGAACGACCTACACCGAACTGAGATACCTACAGCG
TGAGCTATGAGAAAGCGCCACGCTTCCCGAAGGGAGAAAGGCGGACAGGTATCCGGTAAGCGGCAGGGTC
GGAACAGGAGAGCGCACGAGGGAGCTTCCAGGGGGAAACGCCTGGTATCTTTATAGTCCTGTCGGGTTTC
GCCACCTCTGACTTGAGCGTCGATTTTTGTGATGCTCGTCAGGGGGGCGGAGCCTATGGAAAAACGCCAG
CAACGCGGCCTTTTTACGGTTCCTGGCCTTTTGCTGGCCTTTTGCTCACATGTTCTTTCCTGCGTTATCC
CCTGATTCTGTGGATAACCGTAGTCGGTCTCAAACGGATCCGACGCGCCATCTCTAGGCCCGCGCCGGCC
CCCTCGCACGGACTTGTGGGAGAAGCTCGGCTACTCCCCTGCCCCGGTTAATTTGCATATAATATTTCCT
AGTAACTATAGAGGCTTAATGTGCGATAAAAGACAGATAATCTGTTCTTTTTAATACTAGCTACATTTTA
CATGATAGGCTTGGATTTCTATAACTTCGTATAGCATACATTATACGAAGTTATAAACAGCACAAAAGGA
AACTCACCCTAACTGTAAAGTAATTGTGTGTTTTGAGACTATAAGTATCCCTTGGAGAACCACCTTGTTT
GGTTGCCGTACTGGAACACGGGTTTAAGAGCTAAGCTGGAAACAGCATAGCAAGTTTAAATAAGGCTAGT
CCGTTATCAACTTGAAAAAGTGGCACCGAGTCGGTGCTTTTTTTGCTGTGAGACCAGACCAATAAAAAAC
GCCCGGCGGCAACCGAGCGTTCTGAACAAATCCAGATGGAGTTCTGAGGTCATTACTGGATCTATCAACA
GGAGTCCAAGCGAGCTCGATATCAAATTACGCCCCGCCCTGCCACTCATCGCAGTACTGTTGTAATTCAT
TAAGCATTCTGCCGACATGGAAGCCATCACAAACGGCATGATGAACCTGAATCGCCAGCGGCATCAGCAC
CTTGTCGCCTTGCGTATAATATTTGCCCATGGTGAAAACGGGGGCGAAGAAGTTGTCCATATTGGCCACG
TTTAAATCAAAACTGGTGAAACTCACCCAGGGATTGGCTGAAACGAAAAACATATTCTCAATAAACCCTT
TAGGGAAATAGGCCAGGTTTTCACCGTAACACGCCACATCTTGCGAATATATGTGTAGAAACTGCCGGAA
ATCGTCGTGGTATTCACTCCAGAGCGATGAAAACGTTTCAGTTTGCTCATGGAAAACGGTGTAACAAGGG
TGAACACTATCCCATATCACCAGCTCACCGTCTTTCATTGCCATACGAAATTCCGGATGAGCATTCATCA
GGCGGGCAAGAATGTGAATAAAGGCCGGATAAAACTTGTGCTTATTTTTCTTTACGGTCTTTAAAAAGGC
CGTAATATCCAGCTGAACGGTCTGGTTATAGGTACATTGAGCAACTGACTGAAATGCCTCAAAATGTTCT
TTACGATGCCATTGGGATATATCAACGGTGGTATATCCAGTGATTTTTTTCTCCATTTTAGCTTCCTTAG
CTCCTGAAAATCTCGATAACTCAAAAAATACGCCCGGTAGTGATCTTATTTCATTATGGTGAAAGTTGGA
ACCTCTTACGTGCCCGATCAATCATGACCAAAATCCCTTAACGTGAGTTTTCGTTCCACTGAGC
